>Addgene plasmid #213352 | NPFF2-DuET | addgene full sequence | sequence record 430916 | Addgene NGS Result
ACGTTGTTGCCATTGCTACAGGCATCGTGGTGTCACGCTCGTCGTTTGGTATGGCTTCATTCAGCTCCGG
TTCCCAACGATCAAGGCGAGTTACATGATCCCCCATGTTGTGCAAAAAAGCGGTTAGCTCCTTCGGTCCT
CCGATCGTTGTCAGAAGTAAGTTGGCCGCAGTGTTATCACTCATGGTTATGGCAGCACTGCATAATTCTC
TTACTGTCATGCCATCCGTAAGATGCTTTTCTGTGACTGGTGAGTACTCAACCAAGTCATTCTGAGAATA
GTGTATGCGGCGACCGAGTTGCTCTTGCCCGGCGTCAATACGGGATAATACCGCGCCACATAGCAGAACT
TTAAAAGTGCTCATCATTGGAAAACGTTCTTCGGGGCGAAAACTCTCAAGGATCTTACCGCTGTTGAGAT
CCAGTTCGATGTAACCCACTCGTGCACCCAACTGATCTTCAGCATCTTTTACTTTCACCAGCGTTTCTGG
GTGAGCAAAAACAGGAAGGCAAAATGCCGCAAAAAAGGGAATAAGGGCGACACGGAAATGTTGAATACTC
ATACTCTTCCTTTTTCAATATTATTGAAGCATTTATCAGGGTTATTGTCTCATGAGCGGATACATATTTG
AATGTATTTAGAAAAATAAACAAATAGGGGTTCCGCGCACATTTCCCCGAAAAGTGCCACCTGACGTCGA
CGGATCGGGAGATCTCCCGATCCCCTATGGTGCACTCTCAGTACAATCTGCTCTGATGCCGCATAGTTAA
GCCAGTATCTGCTCCCTGCTTGTGTGTTGGAGGTCGCTGAGTAGTGCGCGAGCAAAATTTAAGCTACAAC
AAGGCAAGGCTTGACCGACATTTGCATGAAGAATCTGCTTAGGGTTAGGCGTTTTGCGCTGCTTCGCGAT
GTACGGGCCAGATATACGCGTTGACATTGATTATTGACTAGTTATTAATAGTAATCAATTACGGGGTCAT
TAGTTCATAGCCCATATATGGAGTTCCGCGTTACATAACTTACGGTAAATGGCCCGCCTGGCTGACCGCC
CAACGACCCCCGCCCATTGACGTCAATAATGACGTATGTTCCCATAGTAACGCCAATAGGGACTTTCCAT
TGACGTCAATGGGTGGAGTATTTACGGTAAACTGCCCACTTGGCAGTACATCAAGTGTATCATATGCCAA
GTACGCCCCCTATTGACGTCAATGACGGTAAATGGCCCGCCTGGCATTATGCCCAGTACATGACCTTATG
GGACTTTCCTACTTGGCAGTACATCTACGTATTAGTCATCGCTATTACCATGGTGATGCGGTTTTGGCAG
TACATCAATGGGCGTGGATAGCGGTTTGACTCACGGGGATTTCCAAGTCTCCACCCCATTGACGTCAATG
GGAGTTTGTTTTGGCACCAAAATCAACGGGACTTTCCAAAATGTCGTAACAACTCCGCCCCATTGACGCA
AATGGGCGGTAGGCGTGTACGGTGGGAGGTCTATATAAGCAGAGCTCTCTGGCTAACTAGAGAACCCACT
GCTTACTGGCTTATCGAAATTAATACGACTCACTATAGGGAGACCCAAGCTGGCTAGCGTTTAAACTTAA
GCTTAGCGGCCGCGCCACCATGAAGACGATCATCGCCCTGAGCTACATCTTCTGCCTGGTATTCGCCGAC
TACAAGGACGATGATGACGCCAGCATCGATATGAATAGTTTCTTTGGCACACCCGCTGCGTCATGGTGCC
TGCTTGAGTCTGACGTTTCCAGTGCTCCTGATAAGGAGGCCGGGAGAGAGCGCAGGGCCCTTAGTGTGCA
ACAGAGAGGTGGACCAGCATGGAGTGGTTCACTTGAGTGGTCCAGGCAGAGCGCTGGCGATAGGCGACGC
CTGGGGCTGTCCCGACAAACGGCGAAGAGCTCCTGGTCCAGAAGCAGGGACAGAACATGTTGTTGCCGGC
GGGCCTGGTGGATTCTCGTTCCTGCTGCTGATAGGGCCAGACGAGAAAGATTTATT
[1260 nt withheld, positions 2017-3276]
ATCGATACCGGTGGACGCACCGGTGAATTCGATGAGGCCAGCACCACCGTGTCTAAGACCGAGACTTCTC
AGGTGGCCCCTGCCTAATCTAGAGGGCCCGTTTAAACCCGCTGATCAGCCTCGACTGTGCCTTCTAGTTG
CCAGCCATCTGTTGTTTGCCCCTCCCCCGTGCCTTCCTTGACCCTGGAAGGTGCCACTCCCACTGTCCTT
TCCTAATAAAATGAGGAAATTGCATCGCATTGTCTGAGTAGGTGTCATTCTATTCTGGGGGGTGGGGTGG
GGCAGGACAGCAAGGGGGAGGATTGGGAAGACAATAGCAGGCATGCTGGGGATGCGGTGGGCTCTATGGC
TTCTGAGGCGGAAAGAACCAGCTGGGGCTCTAGGGGGTATCCCC
[124 nt withheld, positions 3671-3794]
C
[91 nt withheld, positions 3796-3886]
A
[49 nt withheld, positions 3888-3936]
CCTTTGACGTTGGAGTCCACGTTCTTT
[37 nt withheld, positions 3964-4000]
ACCCTATCTCGGTCTATTCTTTTGATTTATAAGGGATTTTGCCGATTTCGGCCTATTGGTTAAAAAATGA
GCTGATTTAACAAAAATTTAACGCGAATTAATTCTGTGGAATGTGTGTCAGTTAGGGTGTGGAAAGTCCC
CAGGCTCCCCAGCAGGCAGAAGTATGCAAAGCATGCATCTCAATTAGTCAGCAACCAGGTGTGGAAAGTC
CCCAGGCTCCCCAGCAGGCAGAAGTATGCAAAGCATGCATCTCAATTAGTCAGCAACCATAGTCCCGCCC
CTAACTCCGCCCATCCCGCCCCTAACTCCGCCCAGTTCCGCCCATTCTCCGCCCCATGGCTGACTAATTT
TTTTTATTTATGCAGAGGCCGAGGCCGCCTCTGCCTCTGAGCTATTCCAGAAGTAGTGAGGAGGCTTTTT
TGGAGGCCTAGGCTTTTGCAAAAAGCTCCCGGGAGCTTGTATATCCATTTTCGGATCTGATCAAGAGACA
GGATGAGGATCGTTTCGCATGATTGAACAAGATGGATTGCACGCAGGTTCTCCGGCCGCTTGGGTGGAGA
GGCTATTCGGCTATGACTGGGCACAACAGACAATCGGCTGCTCTGATGCCGCCGTGTTCCGGCTGTCAGC
GCAGGGGCGCCCGGTTCTTTTTGTCAAGACCGACCTGTCCGGTGCCCTGAATGAACTGCAGGACGAGGCA
GCGCGGCTATCGTGGCTGGCCACGACGGGCGTTCCTTGCGCAGCTGTGCTCGACGTTGTCACTGAAGCGG
GAAGGGACTGGCTGCTATTGGGCGAAGTGCCGGGGCAGGATCTCCTGTCATCTCACCTTGCTCCTGCCGA
GAAAGTATCCATCATGGCTGATGCAATGCGGCGGCTGCATACGCTTGATCCGGCTACCTGCCCATTCGAC
CACCAAGCGAAACATCGCATCGAGCGAGCACGTACTCGGATGGAAGCCGGTCTTGTCGATCAGGATGATC
TGGACGAAGAGCATCAGGGGCTCGCGCCAGCCGAACTGTTCGCCAGGCTCAAGGCGCGCATGCCCGACGG
CGAGGATCTCGTCGTGACCCATGGCGATGCCTGCTTGCCGAATATCATGGTGGAAAATGGCCGCTTTTCT
GGATTCATCGACTGTGGCCGGCTGGGTGTGGCGGACCGCTATCAGGACATAGCGTTGGCTACCCGTGATA
TTGCTGAAGAGCTTGGCGGCGAATGGGCTGACCGCTTCCTCGTGCTTTACGGTATCGCCGCTCCCGATTC
GCAGCGCATCGCCTTCTATCGCCTTCTTGACGAGTTCTTCTGAGCGGGACTCTGGGGTTCGAAATGACCG
ACCAAGCGACGCCCAACCTGCCATCACGAGATTTCGATTCCACCGCCGCCTTCTATGAAAGGTTGGGCTT
CGGAATCGTTTTCCGGGACGCCGGCTGGATGATCCTCCAGCGCGGGGATCTCATGCTGGAGTTCTTCGCC
CACCCCAACTTGTTTATTGCAGCTTATAATGGTTACAAATAAAGCAATAGCATCACAAATTTCACAAATA
AAGCATTTTTTTCACTGCATTCTAGTTGTGGTTTGTCCAAACTCATCAATGTATCTTATCATGTCTGTAT
ACCGTCGACCTCTAGCTAGAGCTTGGCGTAATCATGGTCATAGCTGTTTCCTGTGTGAAATTGTTATCCG
CTCACAATTCCACACAACATACGAGCCGGAAGCATAAAGTGTAAAGCCTGGGGTGCCTAATGAGTGAGCT
AACTCACATTAATTGCGTTGCGCTCACTGCCCGCTTTCCAGTCGGGAAACCTGTCGTGCCAGCTGCATTA
ATGAATCGGCCAACGCGCGGGGAGAGGCGGTTTGCGTATTGGGCGCTCTTCCGCTTCCTCGCTCACTGAC
TCGCTGCGCTCGGTCGTTCGGCTGCGGCGAGCGGTATCAGCTCACTCAAAGGCGGTAATACGGTTATCCA
CAGAATCAGGGGATAACGCAGGAAAGAACATGTGAGCAAAAGGCCAGCAAAAGGCCAGGAACCGTAAAAA
GGCCGCGTTGCTGGCGTTTTTCCATAGGCTCCGCCCCCCTGACGAGCATCACAAAAATCGACGCTCAAGT
CAGAGGTGGCGAAACCCGACAGGACTATAAAGATACCAGGCGTTTCCCCCTGGAAGCTCCCTCGTGCGCT
CTCCTGTTCCGACCCTGCCGCTTACCGGATACCTGTCCGCCTTTCTCCCTTCGGGAAGCGTGGCGCTTTC
TCATAGCTCACGCTGTAGGTATCTCAGTTCGGTGTAGGTCGTTCGCTCCAAGCTGGGCTGTGTGCACGAA
CCCCCCGTTCAGCCCGACCGCTGCGCCTTATCCGGTAACTATCGTCTTGAGTCCAACCCGGTAAGACACG
ACTTATCGCCACTGGCAGCAGCCACTGGTAACAGGATTAGCAGAGCGAGGTATGTAGGCGGTGCTACAGA
GTTCTTGAAGTGGTGGCCTAACTACGGCTACACTAGAAGAACGGTATTTGGTATCTGCGCTCTGCTGAAG
CCAGTTACCTTCGGAAAAAGAGTTGGTAGCTCTTGATCCGGCAAACAAACCACCGCTGGTAGCGGTGGTT
TTTTTGTTTGCAAGCAGCAGATTACGCGCAGAAAAAAAGGATCTCAAGAAGATCCTTTGATCTTTTCTAC
GGGGTCTGACGCTCAGTGGAACGAAAACTCACGTTAAGGGATTTTGGTCATGAGATTATCAAAAAGGATC
TTCACCTAGATCCTTTTAAATTAAAAATGAAGTTTTAAATCAATCTAAAGTATATATGAGTAAACTTGGT
CTGACAGTTACCAATGCTTAATCAGTGAGGCACCTATCTCAGCGATCTGTCTATTTCGTTCATCCATAGT
TGCCTGACTCCCCGTCGTGTAGATAACTACGATACGGGAGGGCTTACCATCTGGCCCCAGTGCTGCAATG
ATACCGCGAGACCCACGCTCACCGGCTCCAGATTTATCAGCAATAAACCAGCCAGCCGGAAGGGCCGAGC
GCAGAAGTGGTCCTGCAACTTTATCCGCCTCCATCCAGTCTATTAATTGTTGCCGGGAAGCTAGAGTAAG
TAGTTCGCCAGTTAATAGTTTGCGCA
Features (pLannotate 1.2.2; 21 found; start..end, strand, type, name):
    563..667     -  promoter       AmpR promoter: bla
    726..778     -  misc_feature   bom (fragment): basis of mobility region from pBR322
    933..1312    +  enhancer       CMV enhancer: human cytomegalovirus immediate early enhancer
   1313..1516    +  promoter       CMV promoter: human cytomegalovirus (CMV) immediate early promoter
   1512..1545    +  LTR            5' LTR (truncated) (fragment): truncated 5' long terminal repeat (LTR) from HIV-1
   1561..1579    +  promoter       T7 promoter: promoter for bacteriophage T7 RNA polymerase
   1678..1698    +  CDS            3xFLAG (fragment): three tandem FLAG® epitope tags
   1711..3276    +  CDS            NPFFR2 (sequence partly withheld): NPFF2_HUMAN - Also known as GPR74, NPFF2, NPGPR. Experimental evidence at protein level: Swiss-Prot protein existence level 1. Receptor for NPAF (A-18-F-amide) and NPFF (F-8-F-amide) neuropeptides, also known as morphine-modulating peptides. Can also be activated by a variety of naturally occurring or synthetic FMRF-amide like ligands. This receptor mediates its action by association with G proteins that activate a phosphatidylinositol-calcium second messenger system. From Homo sapiens (Human).
   3401..3625    +  polyA_signal   bGH poly(A) signal: bovine growth hormone polyadenylation signal
   3629..3650    +  promoter       SV40 promoter (fragment): SV40 enhancer and early promoter
   3671..4099    +  rep_origin     f1 ori (sequence partly withheld): f1 bacteriophage origin of replication; arrow indicates direction of (+) strand synthesis
   4113..4442    +  promoter       SV40 promoter: SV40 enhancer and early promoter
   4509..5300    +  CDS            neo: KKA2_KLEPN - Also known as kan, nptII. Experimental evidence at protein level: Swiss-Prot protein existence level 1. Resistance to kanamycin, neomycin, paromomycin, ribostamycin, butirosin and gentamicin B. From Klebsiella pneumoniae.
   5324..5482    +  CDS            ble (fragment): BLE_KLEPN - Experimental evidence at protein level: Swiss-Prot protein existence level 1. Binding protein with a strong affinity to the bleomycin family of antibiotics. Binds to CL990; an antimitotic-antibiotic compound. From Klebsiella pneumoniae.
   5477..5598    +  polyA_signal   SV40 poly(A) signal: SV40 polyadenylation signal
   5671..5687    -  protein_bind   lac operator: The lac repressor binds to the lac operator to inhibit transcription in E. coli. This inhibition can be relieved by adding lactose or isopropyl-β-D-thiogalactopyranoside (IPTG). lac repressor encoded by lacI
   5695..5725    -  promoter       lac promoter: promoter for the E. coli lac operon
   5740..5761    -  protein_bind   CAP binding site: CAP binding activates transcription in the presence of cAMP. E. coli catabolite activator protein
   5774..5866    -  CDS            lacI (fragment): lac repressor; lacI; The lac repressor binds to the lac operator to inhibit transcription in E. coli. This inhibition can be relieved by adding lactose or isopropyl-β-D-thiogalactopyranoside (IPTG).
   6049..6637    -  rep_origin     ori: high-copy-number ColE1/pMB1/pBR322/pUC origin of replication
   6808..562     -  CDS            AmpR (across the origin): β-lactamase; bla; confers resistance to ampicillin, carbenicillin, and related antibiotics
