[The description below was written by a language model from this plasmid's Addgene catalogue record and pLannotate feature annotations shown in this document.]
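Description:
NPFF2-DuET is a mammalian expression plasmid built on the pcDNA 3.1 (+) backbone that encodes the human neuropeptide FF receptor 2 (NPFFR2, also called GPR74 or NPGPR), a class A GPCR that responds to the NPFF and NPAF neuropeptides. The receptor open reading frame was inserted by Gibson cloning downstream of the human cytomegalovirus immediate early enhancer and promoter and is terminated by the bovine growth hormone polyadenylation signal. A T7 promoter lies between the CMV promoter and the insert, which would permit in vitro transcription. In the DuET design the receptor is preceded by a cleavable hemagglutinin signal peptide, which is intended to aid membrane insertion and is removed on processing, followed by an N-terminal FLAG epitope. A 1D4 epitope is fused at the C terminus. The feature table detects the FLAG sequence just upstream of the receptor coding region but does not separately annotate the signal peptide or the 1D4 tag, which are known from the catalogue description.

The plasmid is propagated in E. coli through a high-copy ColE1/pUC-type origin with ampicillin selection from the β-lactamase gene, and it also carries an f1 origin. An SV40 early promoter drives a neomycin phosphotransferase gene followed by the SV40 polyadenylation signal, allowing G418 selection of stably transfected mammalian cells. A few short annotations, such as a truncated HIV-1 LTR fragment, a ble fragment and lac elements, appear to be backbone remnants rather than functional modules. The dual tags give two independent handles for capture and detection of the receptor. The construct belongs to a set made for mammalian expression and proteomics studies, including multiplexed screening of anti-GPCR antibody selectivity.
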