Addgene plasmid #213352: NPFF2-DuET
Purpose: The DuET construct encodes the named human GPCR engineered with a cleaved hemagglutinin signal peptide, a 5' FLAG and a 3' 1D4 epitope tag optimized for expression in mammalian cells and proteomics studies.
Depositing lab: Thomas Sakmar. Depositing organization: Rockefeller University. Publication: Multiplexed selectivity screening of anti-GPCR antibodies. Dahl L, Kotliar IB, Bendes A, Dodig-Crnkovic T, Fromm S, Elofsson A, Uhlen M, Sakmar TP, Schwenk JM. Sci Adv. 2023 May 3;9(18):eadf9297. doi: 10.1126/sciadv.adf9297. Epub 2023 May 3. PubMed 37134173.
Backbone
  Vector backbone: pcDNA 3.1 (+)
  Vector type: Mammalian Expression
Growth in bacteria
  Bacterial resistance: Ampicillin, 100 μg/mL
  Growth temperature: 37°C
  Growth strain: DH5alpha
  Copy number: High Copy
Gene/Insert
  Gene/Insert name: NPFF2 (alt names: Neuropeptide FF receptor 2; GPR74, NPFF2, NPGPR)
  Species: H. sapiens (human)
  Entrez Gene: NPFFR2 (a.k.a. GPR74, HLWAR77, NPFF2, NPGPR)
  Promoter: CMV, T7
  Tag / fusion protein: FLAG (N terminal on insert); 1D4 (C terminal on insert)
  Cloning method: Gibson Cloning
Terms and licenses: Academic/Nonprofit Terms; Industry Terms: Not Available to Industry
Depositor comments: Class: A, Family: Neuropeptide FF. Ensembl ID: ENSG00000056291, Uniprot ID: Q9Y5X5
How to cite: NPFF2-DuET was a gift from Thomas Sakmar (Addgene plasmid # 213352 ; http://n2t.net/addgene:213352 ; RRID:Addgene_213352)
